>Addgene plasmid #139863 | pLenti-X1-Neo-HA-UFL1-RAMP4 | addgene full sequence | sequence record 275526 | Addgene NGS Result
AGGTGGCACTTTTCGGGGAAATGTGCGCGGAACCCCTATTTGTTTATTTTTCTAAATACATTCAAATATG
TATCCGCTCATGAGACAATAACCCTGATAAATGCTTCAATAATATTGAAAAAGGAAGAGTATGAGTATTC
AACATTTCCGTGTCGCCCTTATTCCCTTTTTTGCGGCATTTTGCCTTCCTGTTTTTGCTCACCCAGAAAC
GCTGGTGAAAGTAAAAGATGCTGAAGATCAGTTGGGTGCACGAGTGGGTTACATCGAACTGGATCTCAAC
AGCGGTAAGATCCTTGAGAGTTTTCGCCCCGAAGAACGTTTTCCAATGATGAGCACTTTTAAAGTTCTGC
TATGTGGCGCGGTATTATCCCGTATTGACGCCGGGCAAGAGCAACTCGGTCGCCGCATACACTATTCTCA
GAATGACTTGGTTGAGTACTCACCAGTCACAGAAAAGCATCTTACGGATGGCATGACAGTAAGAGAATTA
TGCAGTGCTGCCATAACCATGAGTGATAACACTGCGGCCAACTTACTTCTGACAACGATCGGAGGACCGA
AGGAGCTAACCGCTTTTTTGCACAACATGGGGGATCATGTAACTCGCCTTGATCGTTGGGAACCGGAGCT
GAATGAAGCCATACCAAACGACGAGCGTGACACCACGATGCCTGTAGCAATGGCAACAACGTTGCGCAAA
CTATTAACTGGCGAACTACTTACTCTAGCTTCCCGGCAACAATTAATAGACTGGATGGAGGCGGATAAAG
TTGCAGGACCACTTCTGCGCTCGGCCCTTCCGGCTGGCTGGTTTATTGCTGATAAATCTGGAGCCGGTGA
GCGTGGGTCTCGCGGTATCATTGCAGCACTGGGGCCAGATGGTAAGCCCTCCCGTATCGTAGTTATCTAC
ACGACGGGGAGTCAGGCAACTATGGATGAACGAAATAGACAGATCGCTGAGATAGGTGCCTCACTGATTA
AGCATTGGTAACTGTCAGACCAAGTTTACTCATATATACTTTAGATTGATTTAAAACTTCATTTTTAATT
TAAAAGGATCTAGGTGAAGATCCTTTTTGATAATCTCATGACCAAAATCCCTTAACGTGAGTTTTCGTTC
CACTGAGCGTCAGACCCCGTAGAAAAGATCAAAGGATCTTCTTGAGATCCTTTTTTTCTGCGCGTAATCT
GCTGCTTGCAAACAAAAAAACCACCGCTACCAGCGGTGGTTTGTTTGCCGGATCAAGAGCTACCAACTCT
TTTTCCGAAGGTAACTGGCTTCAGCAGAGCGCAGATACCAAATACTGTTCTTCTAGTGTAGCCGTAGTTA
GGCCACCACTTCAAGAACTCTGTAGCACCGCCTACATACCTCGCTCTGCTAATCCTGTTACCAGTGGCTG
CTGCCAGTGGCGATAAGTCGTGTCTTACCGGGTTGGACTCAAGACGATAGTTACCGGATAAGGCGCAGCG
GTCGGGCTGAACGGGGGGTTCGTGCACACAGCCCAGCTTGGAGCGAACGACCTACACCGAACTGAGATAC
CTACAGCGTGAGCTATGAGAAAGCGCCACGCTTCCCGAAGGGAGAAAGGCGGACAGGTATCCGGTAAGCG
GCAGGGTCGGAACAGGAGAGCGCACGAGGGAGCTTCCAGGGGGAAACGCCTGGTATCTTTATAGTCCTGT
CGGGTTTCGCCACCTCTGACTTGAGCGTCGATTTTTGTGATGCTCGTCAGGGGGGCGGAGCCTATGGAAA
AACGCCAGCAACGCGGCCTTTTTACGGTTCCTGGCCTTTTGCTGGCCTTTTGCTCACATGTTCTTTCCTG
CGTTATCCCCTGATTCTGTGGATAACCGTATTACCGCCTTTGAGTGAGCTGATACCGCTCGCCGCAGCCG
AACGACCGAGCGCAGCGAGTCAGTGAGCGAGGAAGCGGAAGAGCGCCCAATACGCAAACCGCCTCTCCCC
GCGCGTTGGCCGATTCATTAATGCAGCTGGCACGACAGGTTTCCCGACTGGAAAGCGGGCAGTGAGCGCA
ACGCAATTAATGTGAGTTAGCTCACTCATTAGGCACCCCAGGCTTTACACTTTATGCTTCCGGCTCGTAT
GTTGTGTGGAATTGTGAGCGGATAACAATTTCACACAGGAAACAGCTATGACCATGATTACGCCAAGCGC
GCAATTAACCCTCACTAAAGGGAACAAAAGCTGGAGCTGCAAGCTTAATGTAGTCTTATGCAATACTCTT
GTAGTCTTGCAACATGGTAACGATGAGTTAGCAACATGCCTTACAAGGAGAGAAAAAGCACCGTGCATGC
CGATTGGTGGAAGTAAGGTGGTACGATCGTGCCTTATTAGGAAGGCAACAGACGGGTCTGACATGGATTG
GACGAACCACTGAATTGCCGCATTGCAGAGATATTGTATTTAAGTGCCTAGCTCGATACATAAACGGGTC
TCTCTGGTTAGACCAGATCTGAGCCTGGGAGCTCTCTGGCTAACTAGGGAACCCACTGCTTAAGCCTCAA
TAAAGCTTGCCTTGAGTGCTTCAAGTAGTGTGTGCCCGTCTGTTGTGTGACTCTGGTAACTAGAGATCCC
TCAGACCCTTTTAGTCAGTGTGGAAAATCTCTAGCAGTGGCGCCCGAACAGGGACTTGAAAGCGAAAGGG
AAACCAGAGGAGCTCTCTCGACGCAGGACTCGGCTTGCTGAAGCGCGCACGGCAAGAGGCGAGGGGCGGC
GACTGGTGAGTACGCCAAAAATTTTGACTAGCGGAGGCTAGAAGGAGAGAGATGGGTGCGAGAGCGTCAG
TATTAAGCGGGGGAGAATTAGATCGCGATGGGAAAAAATTCGGTTAAGGCCAGGGGGAAAGAAAAAATAT
AAATTAAAACATATAGTATGGGCAAGCAGGGAGCTAGAACGATTCGCAGTTAATCCTGGCCTGTTAGAAA
CATCAGAAGGCTGTAGACAAATACTGGGACAGCTACAACCATCCCTTCAGACAGGATCAGAAGAACTTAG
ATCATTATATAATACAGTAGCAACCCTCTATTGTGTGCATCAAAGGATAGAGATAAAAGACACCAAGGAA
GCTTTAGACAAGATAGAGGAAGAGCAAAACAAAAGTAAGACCACCGCACAGCAAGCGGCCGCTGATCTTC
AGACCTGGAGGAGGAGATATGAGGGACAATTGGAGAAGTGAATTATATAAATATAAAGTAGTAAAAATTG
AACCATTAGGAGTAGCACCCACCAAGGCAAAGAGAAGAGTGGTGCAGAGAGAAAAAAGAGCAGTGGGAAT
AGGAGCTTTGTTCCTTGGGTTCTTGGGAGCAGCAGGAAGCACTATGGGCGCAGCGTCAATGACGCTGACG
GTACAGGCCAGACAATTATTGTCTGGTATAGTGCAGCAGCAGAACAATTTGCTGAGGGCTATTGAGGCGC
AACAGCATCTGTTGCAACTCACAGTCTGGGGCATCAAGCAGCTCCAGGCAAGAATCCTGGCTGTGGAAAG
ATACCTAAAGGATCAACAGCTCCTGGGGATTTGGGGTTGCTCTGGAAAACTCATTTGCACCACTGCTGTG
CCTTGGAATGCTAGTTGGAGTAATAAATCTCTGGAACAGATTTGGAATCACACGACCTGGATGGAGTGGG
ACAGAGAAATTAACAATTACACAAGCTTAATACACTCCTTAATTGAAGAATCGCAAAACCAGCAAGAAAA
GAATGAACAAGAATTATTGGAATTAGATAAATGGGCAAGTTTGTGGAATTGGTTTAACATAACAAATTGG
CTGTGGTATATAAAATTATTCATAATGATAGTAGGAGGCTTGGTAGGTTTAAGAATAGTTTTTGCTGTAC
TTTCTATAGTGAATAGAGTTAGGCAGGGATATTCACCATTATCGTTTCAGACCCACCTCCCAACCCCGAG
GGGACCCGACAGGCCCGAAGGAATAGAAGAAGAAGGTGGAGAGAGAGACAGAGACAGATCCATTCGATTA
GTGAACGGATCTCGACGGTATCGGTTAACTTTTAAAAGAAAAGGGGGGATTGGGGGGTACAGTGCAGGGG
AAAGAATAGTAGACATAATAGCAACAGACATACAAACTAAAGAATTACAAAAACAAATTACAAAATTCAA
AATTTTATCGTCCAGTGTGGTGGAATTCTGCAGATATCAACAAGTTTGTACAAAAAAGCAGGCTCCACCA
TGGGAACCGACATTGATTATTGACTAGGCTTTTGCAAAAAGCTTTGCAAAGATGGATAAAGTTTTAAACA
GAGAGGAATCTTTGCAGCTAATGGACCTTCTAGGTCTTGAAAGGAGTGGGAATTGGCTCCGGTGCCCGTC
AGTGGGCAGAGCGCACATCGCCCACAGTCCCCGAGAAGTTGGGGGGAGGGGTCGGCAATTGAACCGGTGC
CTAGAGAAGGTGGCGCGGGGTAAACTGGGAAAGTGATGTCGTGTACTGGCTCCGCCTTTTTCCCGAGGGT
GGGGGAGAACCGTATATAAGTGCAGTAGTCGCCGTGAACGTTCTTTTTCGCAACGGGTTTGCCGCCAGAA
CACAGGTAAGTGCCGTGTGTGGTTCCCGCGGGCCTGGCCTCTTTACGGGTTATGGCCCTTGCGTGCCTTG
AATTACTTCCACCTGGCTGCAGTACGTGATTCTTGATCCCGAGCTTCGGGTTGGAAGTGGGTGGGAGAGT
TCGAGGCCTTGCGCTTAAGGAGCCCCTTCGCCTCGTGCTTGAGTTGAGGCCTGGCCTGGGCGCTGGGGCC
GCCGCGTGCGAATCTGGTGGCACCTTCGCGCCTGTCTCGCTGCTTTCGATAAGTCTCTAGCCATTTAAAA
TTTTTGATGACCTGCTGCGACGCTTTTTTTCTGGCAAGATAGTCTTGTAAATGCGGGCCAAGATCTGCAC
ACTGGTATTTCGGTTTTTGGGGCCGCGGGCGGCGACGGGGCCCGTGCGTCCCAGCGCACATGTTCGGCGA
GGCGGGGCCTGCGAGCGCGGCCACCGAGAATCGGACGGGGGTAGTCTCAAGCTGGCCGGCCTGCTCTGGT
GCCTGGCCTCGCGCCGCCGTGTATCGCCCCGCCCTGGGCGGCAAGGCTGGCCCGGTCGGCACCAGTTGCG
TGAGCGGAAAGATGGCCGCTTCCCGGCCCTGCTGCAGGGAGCTCAAAATGGAGGACGCGGCGCTCGGGAG
AGCGGGCGGGTGAGTCACCCACACAAAGGAAAAGGGCCTTTCCGTCCTCAGCCGTCGCTTCATGTGACTC
CACGGAGTACCGGGCGCCGTCCAGGCACCTCGATTAGTTCTCGAGCTTTTGGAGTACGTCGTCTTTAGGT
TGGGGGGAGGGGTTTTATGCGATGGAGTTTCCCCACACTGAGTGGGTGGAGACTGAAGTTAGGCCAGCTT
GGCACTTGATGTAATTCTCCTTGGAATTTGCCCTTTTTGAGTTTGGATCTTGGTTCATTCTCAAGCCTCA
GACAGTGGTTCAAAGTTTTTTTCTTCCATTTCAGGTGTCGTGAGGAATTAGCTTGGTACTAATACGACTC
ACTATAGGGAGACCCAAGCTGGCTAGGTAAGCTTGGTACCGAGCTCGGATCCATGTACCCATACGATGTT
CCAGATTACGCTGGTGGATCTGGAGGTTCTGGTGGAATGGCGGACGCCTGGGAAGAGATTAGGCGGTTGG
CGGCCGACTTCCAGCGGGCGCAGTTCGCCGAGGCCACGCAGAGGTTGTCCGAGCGGAACTGCATTGAGAT
TGTTAATAAATTGATTGCTCAGAAACAGCTAGAAGTAGTTCATACACTCGATGGAAAGGAATATATTACT
CCAGCCCAAATTAGTAAAGAAATGAGAGATGAGCTACATGTCCGAGGTGGTCGAGTAAACATTGTTGATC
TACAACAGGTAATTAATGTGGACCTGATTCATATTGAAAATAGAATTGGTGACATTATTAAATCAGAAAA
GCATGTTCAGTTAGTGTTGGGACAACTGATAGATGAGAATTATTTGGATCGGTTGGCAGAAGAGGTCAAT
GATAAATTGCAAGAAAGTGGTCAGGTCACCATATCAGAACTGTGTAAAACTTATGATCTTCCTGGGAACT
TTCTGACACAGGCACTAACTCAGCGACTTGGTAGAATTATCAGTGGACATATTGATCTTGATAATAGAGG
AGTAATTTTTACGGAAGCTTTTGTAGCTCGACATAAAGCACGTATCCGTGGACTATTCAGTGCTATTACC
CGGCCTACAGCTGTGAATTCTTTGATTTCAAAATATGGATTTCAGGAGCAGCTTCTTTACTCTGTGCTTG
AGGAACTTGTTAATAGCGGACGCTTACGAGGCACTGTGGTTGGTGGGAGACAGGATAAAGCTGTGTTTGT
CCCTGACATCTACTCCAGGACACAGAGTACTTGGGTGGATTCCTTTTTCAGGCAGAATGGCTATCTAGAA
TTTGATGCTTTGTCCAGACTTGGAATCCCAGATGCTGTAAGCTACATAAAGAAAAGATATAAGACTACAC
AACTCTTGTTTTTGAAAGCAGCTTGTGTTGGTCAAGGACTTGTGGATCAAGTGGAAGCATCAGTAGAAGA
AGCCATCAGCTCTGGAACATGGGTTGATATTGCACCTCTGCTACCCACTTCTTTATCAGTTGAAGATGCT
GCCATATTGCTTCAGCAGGTGATGAGGGCATTCAGCAAACAGGCCTCAACTGTAGTCTTTAGCGACACTG
TTGTAGTCAGTGAAAAATTTATAAATGACTGTACAGAACTGTTCCGTGAGCTGATGCACCAGAAAGCTGA
AAAGGAAATGAAAAATAATCCTGTGCATTTAATCACTGAAGAAGATCTGAAACAAATCTCCACTTTAGAA
AGCGTTAGTACAAGTAAAAAGGATAAAAAAGATGAGCGAAGAAGGAAAGCAACAGAGGGCAGTGGAAGCA
TGAGAGGAGGAGGTGGGGGCAATGCCAGAGAGTACAAAATTAAAAAAGTCAAGAAGAAAGGAAGAAAAGA
TGATGATAGTGATGATGAATCTCAATCATCCCACACTGGAAAGAAGAAGCCAGAGATCAGTTTTATGTTC
CAGGATGAGATTGAAGATTTTTTAAGAAAACACATACAAGATGCCCCTGAGGAGTTTATTTCGGAACTTG
CTGAGTACTTAATAAAACCTCTTAATAAAACTTATCTCGAGGTGGTACGTTCAGTATTCATGTCTTCAAC
AACTTCTGCTTCTGGGACGGGCAGAAAACGCACAATCAAGGACTTGCAAGAAGAAGTTTCAAACCTGTAC
AATAACATTAGGTTATTTGAAAAAGGGATGAAGTTTTTTGCAGATGACACACAGGCTGCTCTTACCAAAC
ACTTGCTGAAGTCAGTGTGTACTGATATCACTAACCTCATTTTCAACTTCTTAGCTTCGGATTTAATGAT
GGCAGTAGACGATCCTGCAGCCATTACAAGTGAAATAAGAAAGAAAATTTTAAGTAAATTATCAGAAGAA
ACCAAAGTAGCTCTTACAAAACTCCATAACTCTCTGAATGAAAAGAGCATAGAAGACTTTATTTCTTGTC
TGGATTCTGCAGCAGAAGCTTGTGATATTATGGTGAAAAGGGGAGACAAAAAAAGGGAAAGACAGATACT
GTTCCAACATCGACAAGCACTGGCTGAACAGCTAAAGGTCACAGAAGACCCTGCTCTTATTCTGCACCTC
ACATCAGTCCTGTTGTTTCAGTTTTCAACCCACAGCATGCTCCATGCACCTGGAAGATGTGTCCCACAGA
TCATTGCTTTTCTTAATAGTAAAATTCCAGAGGATCAGCATGCTCTTTTGGTAAAGTATCAAGGTTTGGT
TGTAAAGCAGCTAGTCAGTCAAAGTAAGAAGACTGGGCAGGGAGATTATCCCTTGAATAATGAATTAGAC
AAAGAACAAGAAGATGTTGCCAGTACTACTCGTAAAGAGCTTCAAGAACTTTCTTCATCCATTAAAGACC
TTGTTCTCAAATCTAGGAAATCATCTGTGACGGAAGAGGGTGGATCTGGAGGTTCTGGTGGA
[198 nt withheld, positions 8043-8240]
TGATCTAGACCCAGCTTTCTTGTACAAAGTGGTTGATATCCAGCACAGTGGCGGCCGCTCGACAATCAAC
CTCTGGATTACAAAATTTGTGAAAGATTGACTGGTATTCTTAACTATGTTGCTCCTTTTACGCTATGTGG
ATACGCTGCTTTAATGCCTTTGTATCATGCTATTGCTTCCCGTATGGCTTTCATTTTCTCCTCCTTGTAT
AAATCCTGGTTGCTGTCTCTTTATGAGGAGTTGTGGCCCGTTGTCAGGCAACGTGGCGTGGTGTGCACTG
TGTTTGCTGACGCAACCCCCACTGGTTGGGGCATTGCCACCACCTGTCAGCTCCTTTCCGGGACTTTCGC
TTTCCCCCTCCCTATTGCCACGGCGGAACTCATCGCCGCCTGCCTTGCCCGCTGCTGGACAGGGGCTCGG
CTGTTGGGCACTGACAATTCCGTGGTGTTGTCGGGGAAGCTGACGTCCTTTCCATGGCTGCTCGCCTGTG
TTGCCACCTGGATTCTGCGCGGGACGTCCTTCTGCTACGTCCCTTCGGCCCTCAATCCAGCGGACCTTCC
TTCCCGCGGCCTGCTGCCGGCTCTGCGGCCTCTTCCGCGTCTTCGCCTTCGCCCTCAGACGAGTCGGATC
TCCCTTTGGGCCGCCTCCCCGCCTGGACCTGCAGGATTCTGCAGATATCCGGACTAGTGATCTAATTCTA
CCGGGTAGGGGAGGCGCTTTTCCCAAGGCAGTCTGGAGCATGCGCTTTAGCAGCCCCGCTGGGCACTTGG
CGCTACACAAGTGGCCTCTGGCCTCGCACACATTCCACATCCACCGGTAGGCGCCAACCGGCTCCGTTCT
TTGGTGGCCCCTTCGCGCCACCTTCTACTCCTCCCCTAGTCAGGAAGTTCCCCCCCGCCCCGCAGCTCGC
GTCGTGCAGGACGTGACAAATGGAAGTAGCACGTCTCACTAGTCTCGTGCAGATGGACAGCACCGCTGAG
CAATGGAAGCGGGTAGGCCTTTGGGGCAGCGGCCAATAGCAGCTTTGCTCCTTCGCTTTCTGGGCTCAGA
GGCTGGGAAGGGGTGGGTCCGGGGGCGGGCTCAGGGGCGGGCTCAGGGGCGGGGCGGGCGCCCGAAGGTC
CTCCGGAGGCCCGGCATTCTGCACGCTTCAAAAGCGCACGTCTGCCGCGCTGTTCTCCTCTTCCTCATCT
CCGGGCCTTTCGACCTGCAGCCAATATGGGATCGGCCATTGAACAAGATGGATTGCACGCAGGTTCTCCG
GCCGCTTGGGTGGAGAGGCTATTCGGCTATGACTGGGCACAACAGACAATCGGCTGCTCTGATGCCGCCG
TGTTCCGGCTGTCAGCGCAGGGGCGCCCGGTTCTTTTTGTCAAGACCGACCTGTCCGGTGCCCTGAATGA
ACTGCAGGACGAGGCAGCGCGGCTATCGTGGCTGGCCACGACGGGCGTTCCTTGCGCAGCTGTGCTCGAC
GTTGTCACTGAAGCGGGAAGGGACTGGCTGCTATTGGGCGAAGTGCCGGGGCAGGATCTCCTGTCATCTC
ACCTTGCTCCTGCCGAGAAAGTATCCATCATGGCTGATGCAATGCGGCGGCTGCATACGCTTGATCCGGC
TACCTGCCCATTCGACCACCAAGCGAAACATCGCATCGAGCGAGCACGTACTCGGATGGAAGCCGGTCTT
GTCGATCAGGATGATCTGGACGAAGAGCATCAGGGGCTCGCGCCAGCCGAACTGTTCGCCAGGCTCAAGG
CGCGCATGCCCGACGGCGAGGATCTCGTCGTGACCCATGGCGATGCCTGCTTGCCGAATATCATGGTGGA
AAATGGCCGCTTTTCTGGATTCATCGACTGTGGCCGGCTGGGTGTGGCGGACCGCTATCAGGACATAGCG
TTGGCTACCCGTGATATTGCTGAAGAGCTTGGCGGCGAATGGGCTGACCGCTTCCTCGTGCTTTACGGTA
TCGCCGCTCCCGATTCGCAGCGCATCGCCTTCTATCGCCTTCTTGACGAGTTCTTCTGAACGCGTCGCCC
GCCCCACGACCCGCAGCGCCCGACCGAAAGGAGCGCACGACCCCATGCATCTCGAGGGCCCGGTACCTTT
AAGACCAATGACTTACAAGGCAGCTGTAGATCTTAGCCACTTTTTAAAAGAAAAGGGGGGACTGGAAGGG
CTAGCTCACTCCCAACGAAGACAAGATCTGCTTTTTGCTTGTACTGGGTCTCTCTGGTTAGACCAGATCT
GAGCCTGGGAGCTCTCTGGCTAACTAGGGAACCCACTGCTTAAGCCTCAATAAAGCTTGCCTTGAGTGCT
TCAAGTAGTGTGTGCCCGTCTGTTGTGTGACTCTGGTAACTAGAGATCCCTCAGACCCTTTTAGTCAGTG
TGGAAAATCTCTAGCAGTAGTAGTTCATGTCATCTTATTATTCAGTATTTATAACTTGCAAAGAAATGAA
TATCAGAGAGTGAGAGGAACTTGTTTATTGCAGCTTATAATGGTTACAAATAAAGCAATAGCATCACAAA
TTTCACAAATAAAGCATTTTTTTCACTGCATTCTAGTTGTGGTTTGTCCAAACTCATCAATGTATCTTAT
CATGTCTGGCTCTAGCTATCCCGCCCCTAACTCCGCCCATCCCGCCCCTAACTCCGCCCAGTTCCGCCCA
TTCTCCGCCCCATGGCTGACTAATTTTTTTTATTTATGCAGAGGCCGAGGCCGCCTCGGCCTCTGAGCTA
TTCCAGAAGTAGTGAGGAGGCTTTTTTGGAGGCCTAGGGACGTACCCAATTCGCCCTATAGTGAGTCGTA
TTACGCGCGCTCACTGGCCGTCGTTTTACAACGTCGTGACTGGGAAAACCCTGGCGTTACCCAACTTAAT
CGCCTTGCAGCACATCCCCCTTTCGCCAGCTGGCGTAATAGCGAAGAGGCCCGCACCGATCGCCCTTCCC
AACAGTTGCGCAGCCTGAATGGCGAATGGG
[124 nt withheld, positions 11211-11334]
C
[91 nt withheld, positions 11336-11426]
A
[49 nt withheld, positions 11428-11476]
CCTTTGACGTTGGAGTCCACGTTCTTT
[37 nt withheld, positions 11504-11540]
ACCCTATCTCGGTCTATTCTTTTGATTTATAAGGGATTTTGCCGATTTCGGCCTATTGGTTAAAAAATGA
GCTGATTTAACAAAAATTTAACGCGAATTTTAACAAAATATTAACGCTTACAATTT
Features (pLannotate 1.2.2; 34 found; start..end, strand, type, name):
     26..130     +  promoter       AmpR promoter: bla
    131..991     +  CDS            AmpR: β-lactamase; bla; confers resistance to ampicillin, carbenicillin, and related antibiotics
   1162..1750    +  rep_origin     ori: high-copy-number ColE1/pMB1/pBR322/pUC origin of replication
   1933..2025    +  CDS            lacI (fragment): lac repressor; lacI; The lac repressor binds to the lac operator to inhibit transcription in E. coli. This inhibition can be relieved by adding lactose or isopropyl-β-D-thiogalactopyranoside (IPTG).
   2038..2059    +  protein_bind   CAP binding site: CAP binding activates transcription in the presence of cAMP. E. coli catabolite activator protein
   2074..2104    +  promoter       lac promoter: promoter for the E. coli lac operon
   2108..2130    +  protein_bind   lac operator (fragment): The lac repressor binds to the lac operator to inhibit transcription in E. coli. This inhibition can be relieved by adding lactose or isopropyl-β-D-thiogalactopyranoside (IPTG). lac repressor encoded by lacI
   2173..2191    +  promoter       T3 promoter: promoter for bacteriophage T3 RNA polymerase
   2219..2445    +  promoter       RSV promoter: Rous sarcoma virus enhancer/promoter
   2446..2626    +  LTR            5' LTR (truncated): truncated 5' long terminal repeat (LTR) from HIV-1
   2673..2798    +  misc_feature   HIV-1 Ψ: packaging signal of human immunodeficiency virus type 1
   2782..3145    +  CDS            HIV-1 gag (fragment): gag protein from human immunodeficiency virus 1; gag
   3291..3524    +  misc_feature   RRE: The Rev response element (RRE) of HIV-1 allows for Rev-dependent mRNA export from the nucleus to the cytoplasm.
   3901..4001    +  CDS            Rev (fragment): human immunodeficiency virus 1 (HIV-1) Rev protein; rev; enhances nuclear export of unspliced and incompletely spliced viral mRNAs
   4020..4136    +  misc_feature   cPPT/CTS: central polypurine tract and central termination sequence of HIV-1
   4170..4194    +  protein_bind   attB1: mutant version of attB; recombination site for the Gateway® BP reaction BP Clonase™
   4209..4227    +  enhancer       CMV enhancer (fragment): human cytomegalovirus immediate early enhancer
   4252..4318    +  CDS            small t antigen (fragment): SV40 (simian virus 40) small t antigen
   4325..5503    +  promoter       EF-1α promoter: strong constitutive promoter for human elongation factor EF-1α
   5520..5538    +  promoter       T7 promoter: promoter for bacteriophage T7 RNA polymerase
   5586..5612    +  CDS            3xHA (fragment): three tandem HA epitope tags
   5637..8018    +  CDS            UFL1: UFL1_HUMAN - Also known as KIAA0776 From Homo sapiens (Human).
   8043..8240    +  CDS            SERP1 (sequence withheld): SERP1_HUMAN - Also known as RAMP4. Experimental evidence at protein level: Swiss-Prot protein existence level 1. Interacts with target proteins during their translocation into the lumen of the endoplasmic reticulum. Protects unfolded target proteins against degradation during ER stress. May facilitate glycosylation of target proteins after termination of ER stress. May modulate the use of N-glycosylation sites on target proteins (By similarity). From Homo sapiens (Human).
   8249..8273    -  protein_bind   attB2: mutant version of attB; recombination site for the Gateway® BP reaction BP Clonase™
   8304..8892    +  misc_feature   WPRE: woodchuck hepatitis virus posttranscriptional regulatory element
   8943..9442    +  promoter       PGK promoter: mouse phosphoglycerate kinase 1 promoter
   9456..10259   +  CDS            NeoR/KanR: aminoglycoside phosphotransferase from Tn5; aph(3')-II (or nptII); confers resistance to neomycin, kanamycin, and G418 (Geneticin®)
  10333..10470   +  CDS            nef (fragment): NEF_HV1LA - Experimental evidence at protein level: Swiss-Prot protein existence level 1. Extracellular Nef protein targets CD4(+) T-lymphocytes for apoptosis by interacting with CXCR4 surface receptors. From Human immunodeficiency virus type 1 group M subtype B (isolate Lai) (HIV-1).
  10456..10636   +  LTR            5' LTR (truncated): truncated 5' long terminal repeat (LTR) from HIV-1
  10708..10829   +  polyA_signal   SV40 poly(A) signal: SV40 polyadenylation signal
  10869..11004   +  rep_origin     SV40 ori: SV40 origin of replication
  11025..11043   -  promoter       T7 promoter: promoter for bacteriophage T7 RNA polymerase
  11051..11206   +  CDS            lacZα (fragment): LacZα fragment of β-galactosidase; lacZ fragment
  11211..11639   +  rep_origin     f1 ori (sequence partly withheld): f1 bacteriophage origin of replication; arrow indicates direction of (+) strand synthesis
