[The description below was written by a language model from this plasmid's Addgene catalogue record and pLannotate feature annotations shown in this document.]
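Description:
pLenti-X1-Neo-HA-UFL1-RAMP4 is a lentiviral transfer plasmid of about 11.7 kb, built on the pLenti-X1-Neo backbone, for stable expression of an HA-tagged fusion of full-length human UFL1 to RAMP4 in mammalian cells. In bacteria it is maintained through a high-copy ColE1/pUC-type origin and selected with ampicillin via the bla gene. An f1 origin and remnants of lac/lacZα cloning-vector sequence are also present. The viral portion has the layout of a third-generation HIV-1 vector. An RSV promoter drives a truncated 5' LTR, followed by the Ψ packaging signal with a gag fragment, the Rev response element for Rev-dependent nuclear export of the genomic RNA, and the cPPT/CTS. A second truncated LTR and an SV40 polyadenylation signal close the unit. Packaging functions are not encoded on the plasmid and must be supplied in trans.

Between attB1 and attB2 Gateway recombination sites, the human EF-1α promoter drives the payload. This begins with an N-terminal HA epitope (annotated as a fragment of a 3xHA tag), continues with the complete UFL1 coding sequence, and ends with SERP1, the gene product also known as RAMP4, a small endoplasmic reticulum membrane protein. UFL1 is the ligase of the UFMylation pathway, so fusing it to RAMP4 would be expected to tether it to the ER, although the record does not say this explicitly. A WPRE downstream of the insert enhances transcript expression. A separate mouse PGK promoter drives NeoR, allowing G418 selection of transduced cells. The construct comes from a study of ER-phagy and ER-resident UFMylation.
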