Addgene plasmid #139863: pLenti-X1-Neo-HA-UFL1-RAMP4
Purpose: Lentiviral expression of fusion of human UFL1 (full length) with RAMP4
Depositing lab: Jacob Corn. Depositing organization: ETH Zurich (Swiss Federal Institute of Technology). Publication: A Genome-wide ER-phagy Screen Highlights Key Roles of Mitochondrial Metabolism and ER-Resident UFMylation. Liang JR, Lingeman E, Luong T, Ahmed S, Muhar M, Nguyen T, Olzmann JA, Corn JE. Cell. 2020 Mar 19;180(6):1160-1177.e20. doi: 10.1016/j.cell.2020.02.017. Epub 2020 Mar 10. PubMed 32160526.
Backbone
  Vector backbone: pLenti-X1-Neo
  Vector type: Lentiviral
  Selectable markers: Neomycin (select with G418)
Growth in bacteria
  Bacterial resistance: Ampicillin, 100 μg/mL
  Growth temperature: 37°C
  Growth strain: NEB Stable
  Copy number: High Copy
Gene/Insert
  Gene/Insert name: UFL1-RAMP4
  Species: H. sapiens (human)
  Mutation: recombinant fusion of UFL1 (full length) with RAMP4
  Entrez Gene: UFL1 (a.k.a. KIAA0776, Maxer, NLBP, RCAD)
  Tag / fusion protein: HA (N terminal on insert)
  Cloning method: Gibson Cloning
Terms and licenses: Academic/Nonprofit Terms; Industry Terms: Not Available to Industry
How to cite: pLenti-X1-Neo-HA-UFL1-RAMP4 was a gift from Jacob Corn (Addgene plasmid # 139863 ; http://n2t.net/addgene:139863 ; RRID:Addgene_139863)
